>Addgene plasmid #240006 | lenti-hygro-sgEIF4E-1 | addgene full sequence | sequence record 476579 | Addgene NGS Result
GTCGACGGATCGGGAGATCTCCCGATCCCCTATGGTGCACTCTCAGTACAATCTGCTCTGATGCCGCATA
GTTAAGCCAGTATCTGCTCCCTGCTTGTGTGTTGGAGGTCGCTGAGTAGTGCGCGAGCAAAATTTAAGCT
ACAACAAGGCAAGGCTTGACCGACAATTGCATGAAGAATCTGCTTAGGGTTAGGCGTTTTGCGCTGCTTC
GCGATGTACGGGCCAGATATACGCGCGCGTTGACATTGATTATTGACTAGTTATTAATAGTAATCAATTA
CGGGGTCATTAGTTCATAGCCCATATATGGAGTTCCGCGTTACATAACTTACGGTAAATGGCCCGCCTGG
CTGACCGCCCAACGACCCCCGCCCATTGACGTCAATAATGACGTATGTTCCCATAGTAACGCCAATAGGG
ACTTTCCATTGACGTCAATGGGTGGAGTATTTACGGTAAACTGCCCACTTGGCAGTACATCAAGTGTATC
ATATGCCAAGTACGCCCCCTATTGACGTCAATGACGGTAAATGGCCCGCCTGGCATTATGCCCAGTACAT
GACCTTATGGGACTTTCCTACTTGGCAGTACATCTACGTATTAGTCATCGCTATTACCATGGTGATGCGG
TTTTGGCAGTACATCAATGGGCGTGGATAGCGGTTTGACTCACGGGGATTTCCAAGTCTCCACCCCATTG
ACGTCAATGGGAGTTTGTTTTGGCACCAAAATCAACGGGACTTTCCAAAATGTCGTAACAACTCCGCCCC
ATTGACGCAAATGGGCGGTAGGCGTGTACGGTGGGAGGTCTATATAAGCAGCGCGTTTTGCCTGTACTGG
GTCTCTCTGGTTAGACCAGATCTGAGCCTGGGAGCTCTCTGGCTAACTAGGGAACCCACTGCTTAAGCCT
CAATAAAGCTTGCCTTGAGTGCTTCAAGTAGTGTGTGCCCGTCTGTTGTGTGACTCTGGTAACTAGAGAT
CCCTCAGACCCTTTTAGTCAGTGTGGAAAATCTCTAGCAGTGGCGCCCGAACAGGGACTTGAAAGCGAAA
GGGAAACCAGAGGAGCTCTCTCGACGCAGGACTCGGCTTGCTGAAGCGCGCACGGCAAGAGGCGAGGGGC
GGCGACTGGTGAGTACGCCAAAAATTTTGACTAGCGGAGGCTAGAAGGAGAGAGATGGGTGCGAGAGCGT
CAGTATTAAGCGGGGGAGAATTAGATCGCGATGGGAAAAAATTCGGTTAAGGCCAGGGGGAAAGAAAAAA
TATAAATTAAAACATATAGTATGGGCAAGCAGGGAGCTAGAACGATTCGCAGTTAATCCTGGCCTGTTAG
AAACATCAGAAGGCTGTAGACAAATACTGGGACAGCTACAACCATCCCTTCAGACAGGATCAGAAGAACT
TAGATCATTATATAATACAGTAGCAACCCTCTATTGTGTGCATCAAAGGATAGAGATAAAAGACACCAAG
GAAGCTTTAGACAAGATAGAGGAAGAGCAAAACAAAAGTAAGACCACCGCACAGCAAGCGGCCGCTGATC
TTCAGACCTGGAGGAGGAGATATGAGGGACAATTGGAGAAGTGAATTATATAAATATAAAGTAGTAAAAA
TTGAACCATTAGGAGTAGCACCCACCAAGGCAAAGAGAAGAGTGGTGCAGAGAGAAAAAAGAGCAGTGGG
AATAGGAGCTTTGTTCCTTGGGTTCTTGGGAGCAGCAGGAAGCACTATGGGCGCAGCGTCAATGACGCTG
ACGGTACAGGCCAGACAATTATTGTCTGGTATAGTGCAGCAGCAGAACAATTTGCTGAGGGCTATTGAGG
CGCAACAGCATCTGTTGCAACTCACAGTCTGGGGCATCAAGCAGCTCCAGGCAAGAATCCTGGCTGTGGA
AAGATACCTAAAGGATCAACAGCTCCTGGGGATTTGGGGTTGCTCTGGAAAACTCATTTGCACCACTGCT
GTGCCTTGGAATGCTAGTTGGAGTAATAAATCTCTGGAACAGATTTGGAATCACACGACCTGGATGGAGT
GGGACAGAGAAATTAACAATTACACAAGCTTAATACACTCCTTAATTGAAGAATCGCAAAACCAGCAAGA
AAAGAATGAACAAGAATTATTGGAATTAGATAAATGGGCAAGTTTGTGGAATTGGTTTAACATAACAAAT
TGGCTGTGGTATATAAAATTATTCATAATGATAGTAGGAGGCTTGGTAGGTTTAAGAATAGTTTTTGCTG
TACTTTCTATAGTGAATAGAGTTAGGCAGGGATATTCACCATTATCGTTTCAGACCCACCTCCCAACCCC
GAGGGGACCCGACAGGCCCGAAGGAATAGAAGAAGAAGGTGGAGAGAGAGACAGAGACAGATCCATTCGA
TTAGTGAACGGATCGGCACTGCGTGCGCCAATTCTGCAGACAAATGGCAGTATTCATCCACAATTTTAAA
AGAAAAGGGGGGATTGGGGGGTACAGTGCAGGGGAAAGAATAGTAGACATAATAGCAACAGACATACAAA
CTAAAGAATTACAAAAACAAATTACAAAAATTCAAAATTTTCGGGTTTATTACAGGGACAGCAGAGATCC
AGTTTGGTTAATTAAGGTACCGAGGGCCTATTTCCCATGATTCCTTCATATTTGCATATACGATACAAGG
CTGTTAGAGAGATAATTAGAATTAATTTGACTGTAAACACAAAGATATTAGTACAAAATACGTGACGTAG
AAAGTAATAATTTCTTGGGTAGTTTGCAGTTTTAAAATTATGTTTTAAAATGGACTATCATATGCTTACC
GTAACTTGAAAGTATTTCGATTTCTTGGCTTTATATATCTTGTGGAAAGGACGAAACACCGAAACTTGGC
AAGCAAACCTGGTTTTAGAGCTAGAAATAGCAAGTTAAAATAAGGCTAGTCCGTTATCAACTTGAAAAAG
TGGCACCGAGTCGGTGCTTTTTTGAATTCGCTAGCTAGGTCTTGAAAGGAGTGGGAATTGGCTCCGGTGC
CCGTCAGTGGGCAGAGCGCACATCGCCCACAGTCCCCGAGAAGTTGGGGGGAGGGGTCGGCAATTGATCC
GGTGCCTAGAGAAGGTGGCGCGGGGTAAACTGGGAAAGTGATGTCGTGTACTGGCTCCGCCTTTTTCCCG
AGGGTGGGGGAGAACCGTATATAAGTGCAGTAGTCGCCGTGAACGTTCTTTTTCGCAACGGGTTTGCCGC
CAGAACACAGGACCGGTTCTAGAGCGCTGCCACCATGAAAAAGCCTGAACTCACCGCGACGTCTGTCGAG
AAGTTTCTGATCGAAAAGTTCGACAGCGTGTCCGACCTGATGCAGCTCTCGGAGGGCGAAGAATCTCGTG
CTTTCAGCTTCGATGTAGGAGGGCGTGGATATGTCCTGCGGGTAAATAGCTGCGCCGATGGTTTCTACAA
AGATCGTTATGTTTATCGGCACTTTGCATCGGCCGCGCTCCCGATTCCGGAAGTGCTTGACATTGGGGAA
TTCAGCGAGAGCCTGACCTATTGCATCTCCCGCCGTGCACAGGGTGTCACGTTGCAAGACCTGCCTGAAA
CCGAACTGCCCGCTGTTCTGCAGCCGGTCGCGGAGGCCATGGATGCGATCGCTGCGGCCGATCTTAGCCA
GACGAGCGGGTTCGGCCCATTCGGACCGCAAGGAATCGGTCAATACACTACATGGCGTGATTTCATATGC
GCGATTGCTGATCCCCATGTGTATCACTGGCAAACTGTGATGGACGACACCGTCAGTGCGTCCGTCGCGC
AGGCTCTCGATGAGCTGATGCTTTGGGCCGAGGACTGCCCCGAAGTCCGGCACCTCGTGCACGCGGATTT
CGGCTCCAACAATGTCCTGACGGACAATGGCCGCATAACAGCGGTCATTGACTGGAGCGAGGCGATGTTC
GGGGATTCCCAATACGAGGTCGCCAACATCTTCTTCTGGAGGCCGTGGTTGGCTTGTATGGAGCAGCAGA
CGCGCTACTTCGAGCGGAGGCATCCGGAGCTTGCAGGATCGCCGCGGCTCCGGGCGTATATGCTCCGCAT
TGGTCTTGACCAACTCTATCAGAGCTTGGTTGACGGCAATTTCGATGATGCAGCTTGGGCGCAGGGTCGA
TGCGACGCAATCGTCCGATCCGGAGCCGGGACTGTCGGGCGTACACAAATCGCCCGCAGAAGCGCGGCCG
TCTGGACCGATGGCTGTGTAGAAGTACTTCGCCGATAGACGCGTTAAGTCGACAATCAACCTCTGGATTA
CAAAATTTGTGAAAGATTGACTGGTATTCTTAACTATGTTGCTCCTTTTACGCTATGTGGATACGCTGCT
TTAATGCCTTTGTATCATGCTATTGCTTCCCGTATGGCTTTCATTTTCTCCTCCTTGTATAAATCCTGGT
TGCTGTCTCTTTATGAGGAGTTGTGGCCCGTTGTCAGGCAACGTGGCGTGGTGTGCACTGTGTTTGCTGA
CGCAACCCCCACTGGTTGGGGCATTGCCACCACCTGTCAGCTCCTTTCCGGGACTTTCGCTTTCCCCCTC
CCTATTGCCACGGCGGAACTCATCGCCGCCTGCCTTGCCCGCTGCTGGACAGGGGCTCGGCTGTTGGGCA
CTGACAATTCCGTGGTGTTGTCGGGGAAATCATCGTCCTTTCCTTGGCTGCTCGCCTGTGTTGCCACCTG
GATTCTGCGCGGGACGTCCTTCTGCTACGTCCCTTCGGCCCTCAATCCAGCGGACCTTCCTTCCCGCGGC
CTGCTGCCGGCTCTGCGGCCTCTTCCGCGTCTTCGCCTTCGCCCTCAGACGAGTCGGATCTCCCTTTGGG
CCGCCTCCCCGCGTCGACTTTAAGACCAATGACTTACAAGGCAGCTGTAGATCTTAGCCACTTTTTAAAA
GAAAAGGGGGGACTGGAAGGGCTAATTCACTCCCAACGAAGACAAGATCTGCTTTTTGCTTGTACTGGGT
CTCTCTGGTTAGACCAGATCTGAGCCTGGGAGCTCTCTGGCTAACTAGGGAACCCACTGCTTAAGCCTCA
ATAAAGCTTGCCTTGAGTGCTTCAAGTAGTGTGTGCCCGTCTGTTGTGTGACTCTGGTAACTAGAGATCC
CTCAGACCCTTTTAGTCAGTGTGGAAAATCTCTAGCAGGGCCCGTTTAAACCCGCTGATCAGCCTCGACT
GTGCCTTCTAGTTGCCAGCCATCTGTTGTTTGCCCCTCCCCCGTGCCTTCCTTGACCCTGGAAGGTGCCA
CTCCCACTGTCCTTTCCTAATAAAATGAGGAAATTGCATCGCATTGTCTGAGTAGGTGTCATTCTATTCT
GGGGGGTGGGGTGGGGCAGGACAGCAAGGGGGAGGATTGGGAAGACAATAGCAGGCATGCTGGGGATGCG
GTGGGCTCTATGGCTTCTGAGGCGGAAAGAACCAGCTGGGGCTCTAGGGGGTATCCCC
[124 nt withheld, positions 5449-5572]
C
[91 nt withheld, positions 5574-5664]
A
[49 nt withheld, positions 5666-5714]
CCTTTGACGTTGGAGTCCACGTTCTTT
[37 nt withheld, positions 5742-5778]
ACCCTATCTCGGTCTATTCTTTTGATTTATAAGGGATTTTGCCGATTTCGGCCTATTGGTTAAAAAATGA
GCTGATTTAACAAAAATTTAACGCGAATTAATTCTGTGGAATGTGTGTCAGTTAGGGTGTGGAAAGTCCC
CAGGCTCCCCAGCAGGCAGAAGTATGCAAAGCATGCATCTCAATTAGTCAGCAACCAGGTGTGGAAAGTC
CCCAGGCTCCCCAGCAGGCAGAAGTATGCAAAGCATGCATCTCAATTAGTCAGCAACCATAGTCCCGCCC
CTAACTCCGCCCATCCCGCCCCTAACTCCGCCCAGTTCCGCCCATTCTCCGCCCCATGGCTGACTAATTT
TTTTTATTTATGCAGAGGCCGAGGCCGCCTCTGCCTCTGAGCTATTCCAGAAGTAGTGAGGAGGCTTTTT
TGGAGGCCTAGGCTTTTGCAAAAAGCTCCCGGGAGCTTGTATATCCATTTTCGGATCTGATCAGCACGTG
TTGACAATTAATCATCGGCATAGTATATCGGCATAGTATAATACGACAAGGTGAGGAACTAAACCATGGC
CAAGTTGACCAGTGCCGTTCCGGTGCTCACCGCGCGCGACGTCGCCGGAGCGGTCGAGTTCTGGACCGAC
CGGCTCGGGTTCTCCCGGGACTTCGTGGAGGACGACTTCGCCGGTGTGGTCCGGGACGACGTGACCCTGT
TCATCAGCGCGGTCCAGGACCAGGTGGTGCCGGACAACACCCTGGCCTGGGTGTGGGTGCGCGGCCTGGA
CGAGCTGTACGCCGAGTGGTCGGAGGTCGTGTCCACGAACTTCCGGGACGCCTCCGGGCCGGCCATGACC
GAGATCGGCGAGCAGCCGTGGGGGCGGGAGTTCGCCCTGCGCGACCCGGCCGGCAACTGCGTGCACTTCG
TGGCCGAGGAGCAGGACTGACACGTGCTACGAGATTTCGATTCCACCGCCGCCTTCTATGAAAGGTTGGG
CTTCGGAATCGTTTTCCGGGACGCCGGCTGGATGATCCTCCAGCGCGGGGATCTCATGCTGGAGTTCTTC
GCCCACCCCAACTTGTTTATTGCAGCTTATAATGGTTACAAATAAAGCAATAGCATCACAAATTTCACAA
ATAAAGCATTTTTTTCACTGCATTCTAGTTGTGGTTTGTCCAAACTCATCAATGTATCTTATCATGTCTG
TATACCGTCGACCTCTAGCTAGAGCTTGGCGTAATCATGGTCATAGCTGTTTCCTGTGTGAAATTGTTAT
CCGCTCACAATTCCACACAACATACGAGCCGGAAGCATAAAGTGTAAAGCCTGGGGTGCCTAATGAGTGA
GCTAACTCACATTAATTGCGTTGCGCTCACTGCCCGCTTTCCAGTCGGGAAACCTGTCGTGCCAGCTGCA
TTAATGAATCGGCCAACGCGCGGGGAGAGGCGGTTTGCGTATTGGGCGCTCTTCCGCTTCCTCGCTCACT
GACTCGCTGCGCTCGGTCGTTCGGCTGCGGCGAGCGGTATCAGCTCACTCAAAGGCGGTAATACGGTTAT
CCACAGAATCAGGGGATAACGCAGGAAAGAACATGTGAGCAAAAGGCCAGCAAAAGGCCAGGAACCGTAA
AAAGGCCGCGTTGCTGGCGTTTTTCCATAGGCTCCGCCCCCCTGACGAGCATCACAAAAATCGACGCTCA
AGTCAGAGGTGGCGAAACCCGACAGGACTATAAAGATACCAGGCGTTTCCCCCTGGAAGCTCCCTCGTGC
GCTCTCCTGTTCCGACCCTGCCGCTTACCGGATACCTGTCCGCCTTTCTCCCTTCGGGAAGCGTGGCGCT
TTCTCATAGCTCACGCTGTAGGTATCTCAGTTCGGTGTAGGTCGTTCGCTCCAAGCTGGGCTGTGTGCAC
GAACCCCCCGTTCAGCCCGACCGCTGCGCCTTATCCGGTAACTATCGTCTTGAGTCCAACCCGGTAAGAC
ACGACTTATCGCCACTGGCAGCAGCCACTGGTAACAGGATTAGCAGAGCGAGGTATGTAGGCGGTGCTAC
AGAGTTCTTGAAGTGGTGGCCTAACTACGGCTACACTAGAAGAACAGTATTTGGTATCTGCGCTCTGCTG
AAGCCAGTTACCTTCGGAAAAAGAGTTGGTAGCTCTTGATCCGGCAAACAAACCACCGCTGGTAGCGGTG
GTTTTTTTGTTTGCAAGCAGCAGATTACGCGCAGAAAAAAAGGATCTCAAGAAGATCCTTTGATCTTTTC
TACGGGGTCTGACGCTCAGTGGAACGAAAACTCACGTTAAGGGATTTTGGTCATGAGATTATCAAAAAGG
ATCTTCACCTAGATCCTTTTAAATTAAAAATGAAGTTTTAAATCAATCTAAAGTATATATGAGTAAACTT
GGTCTGACAGTTACCAATGCTTAATCAGTGAGGCACCTATCTCAGCGATCTGTCTATTTCGTTCATCCAT
AGTTGCCTGACTCCCCGTCGTGTAGATAACTACGATACGGGAGGGCTTACCATCTGGCCCCAGTGCTGCA
ATGATACCGCGAGACCCACGCTCACCGGCTCCAGATTTATCAGCAATAAACCAGCCAGCCGGAAGGGCCG
AGCGCAGAAGTGGTCCTGCAACTTTATCCGCCTCCATCCAGTCTATTAATTGTTGCCGGGAAGCTAGAGT
AAGTAGTTCGCCAGTTAATAGTTTGCGCAACGTTGTTGCCATTGCTACAGGCATCGTGGTGTCACGCTCG
TCGTTTGGTATGGCTTCATTCAGCTCCGGTTCCCAACGATCAAGGCGAGTTACATGATCCCCCATGTTGT
GCAAAAAAGCGGTTAGCTCCTTCGGTCCTCCGATCGTTGTCAGAAGTAAGTTGGCCGCAGTGTTATCACT
CATGGTTATGGCAGCACTGCATAATTCTCTTACTGTCATGCCATCCGTAAGATGCTTTTCTGTGACTGGT
GAGTACTCAACCAAGTCATTCTGAGAATAGTGTATGCGGCGACCGAGTTGCTCTTGCCCGGCGTCAATAC
GGGATAATACCGCGCCACATAGCAGAACTTTAAAAGTGCTCATCATTGGAAAACGTTCTTCGGGGCGAAA
ACTCTCAAGGATCTTACCGCTGTTGAGATCCAGTTCGATGTAACCCACTCGTGCACCCAACTGATCTTCA
GCATCTTTTACTTTCACCAGCGTTTCTGGGTGAGCAAAAACAGGAAGGCAAAATGCCGCAAAAAAGGGAA
TAAGGGCGACACGGAAATGTTGAATACTCATACTCTTCCTTTTTCAATATTATTGAAGCATTTATCAGGG
TTATTGTCTCATGAGCGGATACATATTTGAATGTATTTAGAAAAATAAACAAATAGGGGTTCCGCGCACA
TTTCCCCGAAAAGTGCCACCTGAC
Features (pLannotate 1.2.2; 32 found; start..end, strand, type, name):
     31..83      -  misc_feature   bom (fragment): basis of mobility region from pBR322
    242..621     +  enhancer       CMV enhancer: human cytomegalovirus immediate early enhancer
    622..821     +  promoter       CMV promoter: human cytomegalovirus (CMV) immediate early promoter
    839..1019    +  LTR            5' LTR (truncated): truncated 5' long terminal repeat (LTR) from HIV-1
   1066..1191    +  misc_feature   HIV-1 Ψ: packaging signal of human immunodeficiency virus type 1
   1175..1538    +  CDS            HIV-1 gag (fragment): gag protein from human immunodeficiency virus 1; gag
   1684..1917    +  misc_feature   RRE: The Rev response element (RRE) of HIV-1 allows for Rev-dependent mRNA export from the nucleus to the cytoplasm.
   2294..2394    +  CDS            Rev (fragment): human immunodeficiency virus 1 (HIV-1) Rev protein; rev; enhances nuclear export of unspliced and incompletely spliced viral mRNAs
   2444..2561    +  misc_feature   cPPT/CTS: central polypurine tract and central termination sequence of HIV-1
   2612..2852    +  promoter       U6 promoter: RNA polymerase III promoter for human U6 snRNA
   2882..2957    +  misc_RNA       gRNA scaffold: guide RNA scaffold for the Streptococcus pyogenes CRISPR/Cas9 system
   2975..2993    +  CDS            small t antigen (fragment): SV40 (simian virus 40) small t antigen
   3019..3230    +  promoter       EF-1α core promoter: core promoter for human elongation factor EF-1α
   3255..4238    +  CDS            HygR: aminoglycoside phosphotransferase from E. coli; aph(4)-Ia; confers resistance to hygromycin
   4254..4842    +  misc_feature   WPRE: woodchuck hepatitis virus posttranscriptional regulatory element
   4893..4912    +  misc_feature   cPPT/CTS (fragment): central polypurine tract and central termination sequence of HIV-1
   4914..5147    +  LTR            3' LTR (ΔU3): self-inactivating 3' long terminal repeat (LTR) from HIV-1
   5179..5403    +  polyA_signal   bGH poly(A) signal: bovine growth hormone polyadenylation signal
   5407..5428    +  promoter       SV40 promoter (fragment): SV40 enhancer and early promoter
   5449..5877    +  rep_origin     f1 ori (sequence partly withheld): f1 bacteriophage origin of replication; arrow indicates direction of (+) strand synthesis
   5891..6220    +  promoter       SV40 promoter: SV40 enhancer and early promoter
   6268..6315    +  promoter       EM7 promoter: synthetic bacterial promoter&nbsp
   6334..6708    +  CDS            BleoR: antibiotic-binding protein; Sh ble from Streptoalloteichus hindustanus; confers resistance to bleomycin, phleomycin, and Zeocin™
   6718..6843    +  CDS            ble (fragment): BLE_KLEPN - Experimental evidence at protein level: Swiss-Prot protein existence level 1. Binding protein with a strong affinity to the bleomycin family of antibiotics. Binds to CL990; an antimitotic-antibiotic compound. From Klebsiella pneumoniae.
   6838..6959    +  polyA_signal   SV40 poly(A) signal: SV40 polyadenylation signal
   7032..7048    -  protein_bind   lac operator: The lac repressor binds to the lac operator to inhibit transcription in E. coli. This inhibition can be relieved by adding lactose or isopropyl-β-D-thiogalactopyranoside (IPTG). lac repressor encoded by lacI
   7056..7086    -  promoter       lac promoter: promoter for the E. coli lac operon
   7101..7122    -  protein_bind   CAP binding site: CAP binding activates transcription in the presence of cAMP. E. coli catabolite activator protein
   7135..7227    -  CDS            lacI (fragment): lac repressor; lacI; The lac repressor binds to the lac operator to inhibit transcription in E. coli. This inhibition can be relieved by adding lactose or isopropyl-β-D-thiogalactopyranoside (IPTG).
   7410..7998    -  rep_origin     ori: high-copy-number ColE1/pMB1/pBR322/pUC origin of replication
   8169..9029    -  CDS            AmpR: β-lactamase; bla; confers resistance to ampicillin, carbenicillin, and related antibiotics
   9030..9134    -  promoter       AmpR promoter: bla
