[The description below was written by a language model from this plasmid's Addgene catalogue record and pLannotate feature annotations shown in this document.]
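Description:
lenti-hygro-sgEIF4E-1 is a lentiviral guide RNA expression plasmid of about 9.2 kb, built on the lenti-hygro backbone and designed to deliver a single guide RNA against human EIF4E into mammalian cells. In bacteria it is maintained through a high-copy ColE1/pUC-type origin and selected with ampicillin via the β-lactamase gene. An f1 origin is also present. The viral transfer cassette follows a third-generation, self-inactivating layout. A CMV enhancer/promoter replaces the U3 region of a truncated HIV-1 5' LTR to drive genomic RNA production in packaging cells. It is followed by the Ψ packaging signal with a gag fragment, the Rev response element for Rev-dependent nuclear export, the cPPT/CTS element that aids nuclear import, and a ΔU3 3' LTR that silences LTR promoter activity after integration. A bGH polyadenylation signal lies downstream of the 3' LTR.

Between the LTRs, a human U6 RNA polymerase III promoter transcribes the EIF4E-targeting spacer fused to the Streptococcus pyogenes Cas9 guide RNA scaffold. A separate EF-1α core promoter drives the hygromycin resistance gene, with a WPRE downstream to enhance transcript stability and expression, so transduced cells can be selected with hygromycin. No Cas9 coding sequence is annotated, so the nuclease must be supplied separately, for example from a Cas9-expressing cell line or a second vector. Outside the viral region, the backbone also carries an SV40/EM7-driven bleomycin/Zeocin resistance cassette with an SV40 poly(A) signal. The "-1" in the name suggests it is one of several guides against the same gene. The record supports its use for CRISPR/Cas9 targeting of EIF4E in human cells.
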