Addgene plasmid #240006: lenti-hygro-sgEIF4E-1
Purpose: Expresses human sgEIF4E in mammalian cells
Depositing lab: Rui Su. Depositing organization: Beckman Research Institute of the City of Hope. Publication: DDX6 undergoes phase separation to modulate metabolic plasticity and chemoresistance. Bi H, Li W, Ren L, Zhang H, Dong L, Chan A, Wang X, Yang L, Zhang X, Xue M, Qin H, Wu X, Hoeve-Scott JT, Zhang B, Li L, Wunderlich M, Mulloy JC, Rosen ST, Chen J, Li X, Chen CW, Su R. Nat Commun. 2025 Dec 2;17(1):260. doi: 10.1038/s41467-025-66966-4. PubMed 41330929.
Backbone
  Vector backbone: lenti-hygro
  Vector type: Lentiviral
Growth in bacteria
  Bacterial resistance: Ampicillin, 100 μg/mL
  Growth temperature: 37°C
  Growth strain: NEB Stable
  Copy number: High Copy
Gene/Insert
  Gene/Insert name: sgEIF4E
  gRNA/shRNA sequence: AAACTTGGCAAGCAAACCTG
  Species: H. sapiens (human)
  Cloning method: Unknown
Terms and licenses: Academic/Nonprofit Terms; Industry Terms: Not Available to Industry
How to cite: lenti-hygro-sgEIF4E-1 was a gift from Rui Su (Addgene plasmid # 240006 ; http://n2t.net/addgene:240006 ; RRID:Addgene_240006)
